>Addgene plasmid #107251 | E.coli RaPID plasmid | addgene full sequence | sequence record 259693 | Addgene NGS Result
CCCCTCTCCCTCCCCCCCCCCTAACGTTACTGGCCGAAGCCGCTTGGAATAAGGCCGGTGTGCGTTTGTC
TATATGTTATTTTCCACCATATTGCCGTCTTTTGGCAATGTGTGGGCCCGGAAACCTGGCCCTGTCTTCT
TGACGAGCATTCCTAGGGGTCTTTCCCCTCTCGCCAAAGGAATGCAAGGTCTGTTGAATGTCGTGAAGGA
AGCAGTTCCTCTGGAAGCTTCTTGAAGACAAACAACGTCTGTAGCGACCCTTTGCAGGCAGCGGAACCCC
CCACCTGGCGACAGGTGCCTCTGCGGCCAAAAGCCACGTGTATAAGATACACCTGCAAAGGCGGCACAAC
CCCAGTGCCACGTTGTGAGTTGGATAGTTGTGGAAAGAGTCAAATGGCTCTCCTCAAGCGTATTCAACAA
GGGGCTGAAGGATGCCCAGAAGGTACCCCATTGTATGGGATCTGATCTGGGGCCTCGGTGCACATGCTTT
ACATGTGTTTAGTCGAGGTTAAAAAAACGTCTAGGCCCCCCGAACCACGGGGACGTGGTTTTCCTTTGAA
AAACACGATAATACCATGGCCACCGAGTACAAGCCCACGGTGCGCCTCGCCACCCGCGACGACGTCCCCC
GGGCCGTACGCACCCTCGCCGCCGCGTTCGCCGACTACCCCGCCACGCGCCACACCGTCGACCCGGACCG
CCACATCGAGCGGGTCACCGAGCTGCAAGAACTCTTCCTCACGCGCGTCGGGCTCGACATCGGCAAGGTG
TGGGTCGCGGACGACGGCGCCGCGGTGGCGGTCTGGACCACGCCGGAGAGCGTCGAAGCGGGGGCGGTGT
TCGCCGAGATCGGCCCGCGCATGGCCGAGTTGAGCGGTTCCCGGCTGGCCGCGCAGCAACAGATGGAAGG
CCTCCTGGCGCCGCACCGGCCCAAGGAGCCCGCGTGGTTCCTGGCCACCGTCGGCGTATCGCCCGACCAC
CAGGGCAAGGGTCTGGGCAGCGCCGTCGTGCTCCCCGGAGTGGAGGCGGCCGAGCGCGCCGGGGTGCCCG
CCTTCCTGGAGACCTCCGCGCCCCGCAACCTCCCCTTCTACGAGCGGCTCGGCTTCACCGTCACCGCCGA
CGTCGAGGTGCCCGAAGGACCGCGCACCTGGTGCATGACCCGCAAGCCCGGTGCCGGATCGGGAGAGGGC
AGAGGAAGTCTGCTAACATGCGGTGACGTCGAGGAGAATCCTGGCCCACCGGTCGCCACCATGGTGAGCA
AGGGCGAGGAGGATAACATGGCCATCATCAAGGAGTTCATGCGCTTCAAGGTGCACATGGAGGGCTCCGT
GAACGGCCACGAGTTCGAGATCGAGGGCGAGGGCGAGGGCCGCCCCTACGAGGGCACCCAGACCGCCAAG
CTGAAGGTGACCAAGGGTGGCCCCCTGCCCTTCGCCTGGGACATCCTGTCCCCTCAGTTCATGTACGGCT
CCAAGGCCTACGTGAAGCACCCCGCCGACATCCCCGACTACTTGAAGCTGTCCTTCCCCGAGGGCTTCAA
GTGGGAGCGCGTGATGAACTTCGAGGACGGCGGCGTGGTGACCGTGACCCAGGACTCCTCCCTGCAGGAC
GGCGAGTTCATCTACAAGGTGAAGCTGCGCGGCACCAACTTCCCCTCCGACGGCCCCGTAATGCAGAAGA
AGACCATGGGCTGGGAGGCCTCCTCCGAGCGGATGTACCCCGAGGACGGCGCCCTGAAGGGCGAGATCAA
GCAGAGGCTGAAGCTGAAGGACGGCGGCCACTACGACGCTGAGGTCAAGACCACCTACAAGGCCAAGAAG
CCCGTGCAGCTGCCCGGCGCCTACAACGTCAACATCAAGTTGGACATCACCTCCCACAACGAGGACTACA
CCATCGTGGAACAGTACGAACGCGCCGAGGGCCGCCACTCCACCGGCGGCATGGACGAGCTGTACAAGTA
AGAATTCGTTAACAATCAACCTCTGGATTACAAAATTTGTGAAAGATTGACTGGTATTCTTAACTATGTT
GCTCCTTTTACGCTATGTGGATACGCTGCTTTAATGCCTTTGTATCATGCTATTGCTTCCCGTATGGCTT
TCATTTTCTCCTCCTTGTATAAATCCTGGTTGCTGTCTCTTTATGAGGAGTTGTGGCCCGTTGTCAGGCA
ACGTGGCGTGGTGTGCACTGTGTTTGCTGACGCAACCCCCACTGGTTGGGGCATTGCCACCACCTGTCAG
CTCCTTTCCGGGACTTTCGCTTTCCCCCTCCCTATTGCCACGGCGGAACTCATCGCCGCCTGCCTTGCCC
GCTGCTGGACAGGGGCTCGGCTGTTGGGCACTGACAATTCCGTGGTGTTGTCGGGGAAGCTGACGTCCTT
TCCATGGCTGCTCGCCTGTGTTGCCACCTGGATTCTGCGCGGGACGTCCTTCTGCTACGTCCCTTCGGCC
CTCAATCCAGCGGACCTTCCTTCCCGCGGCCTGCTGCCGGCTCTGCGGCCTCTTCCGCGTCTTCGCCTTC
GCCCTCAGACGAGTCGGATCTCCCTTTGGGCCGCCTCCCCGCCTGGAATTAATTCTGCAGTCGAGACCTA
GAAAAACATGGAGCAATCACAAGTAGCAATACAGCAGCTACCAATGCTGATTGTGCCTGGCTAGAAGCAC
AAGAGGAGGAGGAGGTGGGTTTTCCAGTCACACCTCAGGTACCTTTAAGACCAATGACTTACAAGGCAGC
TGTAGATCTTAGCCACTTTTTAAAAGAAAAGAGGGGACTGGAAGGGCTAATTCACTCCCAACGAAGACAA
GATCTGCTTTTTGCTTGTACTGGGTCTCTCTGGTTAGACCAGATCTGAGCCTGGGAGCTCTCTGGCTAAC
TAGGGAACCCACTGCTTAAGCCTCAATAAAGCTTGCCTTGAGTGCTTCAAGTAGTGTGTGCCCGTCTGTT
GTGTGACTCTGGTAACTAGAGATCCCTCAGACCCTTTTAGTCAGTGTGGAAAATCTCTAGCAGTAGTAGT
TCATGTCATCTTATTATTCAGTATTTATAACTTGCAAAGAAATGAATATCAGAGAGTGAGAGGCCTTGAC
ATTGTTTAAACCCGCTGATCAGCCTCGACTGTGCCTTCTAGTTGCCAGCCATCTGTTGTTTGCCCCTCCC
CCGTGCCTTCCTTGACCCTGGAAGGTGCCACTCCCACTGTCCTTTCCTAATAAAATGAGGAAATTGCATC
GCATTGTCTGAGTAGGTGTCATTCTATTCTGGGGGGTGGGGTGGGGCAGGACAGCAAGGGGGAGGATTGG
GAAGACAATAGCAGGCATGCTGGGGATGCGGTGGGCTCTATGGCTTCTGAGGCGGAAAGAACCAGCTGGG
GCTCTAGGGGGTATCCCC
[124 nt withheld, positions 3379-3502]
C
[91 nt withheld, positions 3504-3594]
A
[49 nt withheld, positions 3596-3644]
CCTTTGACGTTGGAGTCCACGTTCTTT
[37 nt withheld, positions 3672-3708]
ACCCTATCTCGGTCTATTCTTTTGATTTATAAGGGATTTTGCCGATTTCGGCCTATTGGTTAAAAAATGA
GCTGATTTAACAAAAATTTAACGCGAATTAATTCTGTGGAATGTGTGTCAGTTAGGGTGTGGAAAGTCCC
CAGGCTCCCCAGCAGGCAGAAGTATGCAAAGCATGCATCTCAATTAGTCAGCAACCAGGTGTGGAAAGTC
CCCAGGCTCCCCAGCAGGCAGAAGTATGCAAAGCATGCATCTCAATTAGTCAGCAACCATAGTCCCGCCC
CTAACTCCGCCCATCCCGCCCCTAACTCCGCCCAGTTCCGCCCATTCTCCGCCCCATGGCTGACTAATTT
TTTTTATTTATGCAGAGGCCGAGGCCGCCTCTGCCTCTGAGCTATTCCAGAAGTAGTGAGGAGGCTTTTT
TGGAGGCCTAGGCTTTTGCAAAAAGCTCCCGGGAGCTTGTATATCCATTTTCGGATCTGATCAGCACGTG
ATGAAAAAGCCTGAACTCACCGCGACGTCTGTCGAGAAGTTTCTGATCGAAAAGTTCGACAGCGTCTCCG
ACCTGATGCAGCTCTCGGAGGGCGAAGAATCTCGTGCTTTCAGCTTCGATGTAGGAGGGCGTGGATATGT
CCTGCGGGTAAATAGCTGCGCCGATGGTTTCTACAAAGATCGTTATGTTTATCGGCACTTTGCATCGGCC
GCGCTCCCGATTCCGGAAGTGCTTGACATTGGGGAATTCAGCGAGAGCCTGACCTATTGCATCTCCCGCC
GTGCACAGGGTGTCACGTTGCAAGACCTGCCTGAAACCGAACTGCCCGCTGTTCTGCAGCCGGTCGCGGA
GGCCATGGATGCGATCGCTGCGGCCGATCTTAGCCAGACGAGCGGGTTCGGCCCATTCGGACCGCAAGGA
ATCGGTCAATACACTACATGGCGTGATTTCATATGCGCGATTGCTGATCCCCATGTGTATCACTGGCAAA
CTGTGATGGACGACACCGTCAGTGCGTCCGTCGCGCAGGCTCTCGATGAGCTGATGCTTTGGGCCGAGGA
CTGCCCCGAAGTCCGGCACCTCGTGCACGCGGATTTCGGCTCCAACAATGTCCTGACGGACAATGGCCGC
ATAACAGCGGTCATTGACTGGAGCGAGGCGATGTTCGGGGATTCCCAATACGAGGTCGCCAACATCTTCT
TCTGGAGGCCGTGGTTGGCTTGTATGGAGCAGCAGACGCGCTACTTCGAGCGGAGGCATCCGGAGCTTGC
AGGATCGCCGCGGCTCCGGGCGTATATGCTCCGCATTGGTCTTGACCAACTCTATCAGAGCTTGGTTGAC
GGCAATTTCGATGATGCAGCTTGGGCGCAGGGTCGATGCGACGCAATCGTCCGATCCGGAGCCGGGACTG
TCGGGCGTACACAAATCGCCCGCAGAAGCGCGGCCGTCTGGACCGATGGCTGTGTAGAAGTACTCGCCGA
TAGTGGAAACCGACGCCCCAGCACTCGTCCGAGGGCAAAGGAATAGCACGTGCTACGAGATTTCGATTCC
ACCGCCGCCTTCTATGAAAGGTTGGGCTTCGGAATCGTTTTCCGGGACGCCGGCTGGATGATCCTCCAGC
GCGGGGATCTCATGCTGGAGTTCTTCGCCCACCCCAACTTGTTTATTGCAGCTTATAATGGTTACAAATA
AAGCAATAGCATCACAAATTTCACAAATAAAGCATTTTTTTCACTGCATTCTAGTTGTGGTTTGTCCAAA
CTCATCAATGTATCTTATCATGTCTGTATACCGTCGACCTCTAGCTAGAGCTTGGCGTAATCATGGTCAT
AGCTGTTTCCTGTGTGAAATTGTTATCCGCTCACAATTCCACACAACATACGAGCCGGAAGCATAAAGTG
TAAAGCCTGGGGTGCCTAATGAGTGAGCTAACTCACATTAATTGCGTTGCGCTCACTGCCCGCTTTCCAG
TCGGGAAACCTGTCGTGCCAGCTGCATTAATGAATCGGCCAACGCGCGGGGAGAGGCGGTTTGCGTATTG
GGCGCTCTTCCGCTTCCTCGCTCACTGACTCGCTGCGCTCGGTCGTTCGGCTGCGGCGAGCGGTATCAGC
TCACTCAAAGGCGGTAATACGGTTATCCACAGAATCAGGGGATAACGCAGGAAAGAACATGTGAGCAAAA
GGCCAGCAAAAGGCCAGGAACCGTAAAAAGGCCGCGTTGCTGGCGTTTTTCCATAGGCTCCGCCCCCCTG
ACGAGCATCACAAAAATCGACGCTCAAGTCAGAGGTGGCGAAACCCGACAGGACTATAAAGATACCAGGC
GTTTCCCCCTGGAAGCTCCCTCGTGCGCTCTCCTGTTCCGACCCTGCCACTTACCGGATACCTGTCCGCC
TTTCTCCCTTCGGGAAGCGTGGCGCTTTCTCATAGCTCACGCTGTAGGTATCTCAGTTCGGTGTAGGTCG
TTCGCTCCAAGCTGGGCTGTGTGCACGAACCCCCCGTTCAGCCCGACCGCTGCGCCTTATCCGGTAACTA
TCGTCTTGAGTCCAACCCGGTAAGACACGACTTATCGCCACTGGCAGCAGCCACTGGTAACAGGATTAGC
AGAGCGAGGTATGTAGGCGGTGCTACAGAGTTCTTGAAGTGGTGGCCTAACTACGGCTACACTAGAAGAA
CAGTATTTGGTATCTGCGCTCTGCTGAAGCCAGTTACCTTCGGAAAAAGAGTTGGTAGCTCTTGATCCGG
CAAACAAACCACCGCTGGTAGCGGTGGTTTTTTTGTTTGCAAGCAGCAGATTACGCGCAGAAAAAAAGGA
TCTCAAGAAGATCCTTTGATCTTTTCTACGGGGTCTGACGCTCAGTGGAACGAAAACTCACGTTAAGGGA
TTTTGGTCATGAGATTATCAAAAAGGATCTTCACCTAGATCCTTTTAAATTAAAAATGAAGTTTTAAATC
AATCTAAAGTATATATGAGTAAACTTGGTCTGACAGTTACCAATGCTTAATCAGTGAGGCACCTATCTCA
GCGATCTGTCTATTTCGTTCATCCATAGTTGCCTGACTCCCCGTCGTGTAGATAACTACGATACGGGAGG
GCTTACCATCTGGCCCCAGTGCTGCAATGATACCGCGAGACCCACGCTCACCGGCTCCAGATTTATCAGC
AATAAACCAGCCAGCCGGAAGGGCCGAGCGCAGAAGTGGTCCTGCAACTTTATCCGCCTCCATCCAGTCT
ATTAATTGTTGCCGGGAAGCTAGAGTAAGTAGTTCGCCAGTTAATAGTTTGCGCAACGTTGTTGCCATTG
CTACAGGCATCGTGGTGTCACGCTCGTCGTTTGGTATGGCTTCATTCAGCTCCGGTTCCCAACGATCAAG
GCGAGTTACATGATCCCCCATGTTGTGCAAAAAAGCGGTTAGCTCCTTCGGTCCTCCGATCGTTGTCAGA
AGTAAGTTGGCCGCAGTGTTATCACTCATGGTTATGGCAGCACTGCATAATTCTCTTACTGTCATGCCAT
CCGTAAGATGCTTTTCTGTGACTGGTGAGTACTCAACCAAGTCATTCTGAGAATAGTGTATGCGGCGACC
GAGTTGCTCTTGCCCGGCGTCAATACGGGATAATACCGCGCCACATAGCAGAACTTTAAAAGTGCTCATC
ATTGGAAAACGTTCTTCGGGGCGAAAACTCTCAAGGATCTTACCGCTGTTGAGATCCAGTTCGATGTAAC
CCACTCGTGCACCCAACTGATCTTCAGCATCTTTTACTTTCACCAGCGTTTCTGGGTGAGCAAAAACAGG
AAGGCAAAATGCCGCAAAAAAGGGAATAAGGGCGACACGGAAATGTTGAATACTCATACTCTTCCTTTTT
CAATATTATTGAAGCATTTATCAGGGTTATTGTCTCATGAGCGGATACATATTTGAATGTATTTAGAAAA
ATAAACAAATAGGGGTTCCGCGCACATTTCCCCGAAAAGTGCCACCTGACGTCGACGGATCGGGAGATCA
ACTTGTTTATTGCAGCTTATAATGGTTACAAATAAAGCAATAGCATCACAAATTTCACAAATAAAGCATT
TTTTTCACTGCATTCTAGTTGTGGTTTGTCCAAACTCATCAATGTATCTTATCATGTCTGGATCAACTGG
ATAACTCAAGCTAACCAAAATCATCCCAAACTTCCCACCCCATACCCTATTACCACTGCCAATTACCTGT
GGTTTCATTTACTCTAAACCTGTGATTCCTCTGAATTATTTTCATTTTAAAGAAATTGTATTTGTTAAAT
ATGTACTACAAACTTAGTAGTTGGAAGGGCTAATTCACTCCCAAAGAAGACAAGATATCCTTGATCTGTG
GATCTACCACACACAAGGCTACTTCCCTGATTAGCAGAACTACACACCAGGGCCAGGGGTCAGATATCCA
CTGACCTTTGGATGGTGCTACAAGCTAGTACCAGTTGAGCCAGATAAGGTAGAAGAGGCCAATAAAGGAG
AGAACACCAGCTTGTTACACCCTGTGAGCCTGCATGGGATGGATGACCCGGAGAGAGAAGTGTTAGAGTG
GAGGTTTGACAGCCGCCTAGCATTTCATCACGTGGCCCGAGAGCTGCATCCGGAGTACTTCAAGAACTGC
TGATATCGAGCTTGCTACAAGGGACTTTCCGCTGGGGACTTTCCAGGGAGGCGTGGCCTGGGCGGGACTG
GGGAGTGGCGAGCCCTCAGATCCTGCATATAAGCAGCTGCTTTTTGCCTGTACTGGGTCTCTCTGGTTAG
ACCAGATCTGAGCCTGGGAGCTCTCTGGCTAACTAGGGAACCCACTGCTTAAGCCTCAATAAAGCTTGCC
TTGAGTGCTTCAAGTAGTGTGTGCCCGTCTGTTGTGTGACTCTGGTAACTAGAGATCCCTCAGACCCTTT
TAGTCAGTGTGGAAAATCTCTAGCAGTGGCGCCCGAACAGGGACTTGAAAGCGAAAGGGAAACCAGAGGA
GCTCTCTCGACGCAGGACTCGGCTTGCTGAAGCGCGCACGGCAAGAGGCGAGGGGCGGCGACTGGTGAGT
ACGCCAAAAATTTTGACTAGCGGAGGCTAGAAGGAGAGAGATGGGTGCGAGAGCGTCAGTATTAAGCGGG
GGAGAATTAGATCGCGATGGGAAAAAATTCGGTTAAGGCCAGGGGGAAAGAAAAAATATAAATTAAAACA
TATAGTATGGGCAAGCAGGGAGCTAGAACGATTCGCAGTTAATCCTGGCCTGTTAGAAACATCAGAAGGC
TGTAGACAAATACTGGGACAGCTACAACCATCCCTTCAGACAGGATCAGAAGAACTTAGATCATTATATA
ATACAGTAGCAACCCTCTATTGTGTGCATCAAAGGATAGAGATAAAAGACACCAAGGAAGCTTTAGACAA
GATAGAGGAAGAGCAAAACAAAAGTAAGACCACCGCACAGCAAGCGGCCGGCCGCTGATCTTCAGACCTG
GAGGAGGAGATATGAGGGACAATTGGAGAAGTGAATTATATAAATATAAAGTAGTAAAAATTGAACCATT
AGGAGTAGCACCCACCAAGGCAAAGAGAAGAGTGGTGCAGAGAGAAAAAAGAGCAGTGGGAATAGGAGCT
TTGTTCCTTGGGTTCTTGGGAGCAGCAGGAAGCACTATGGGCGCAGCGTCAATGACGCTGACGGTACAGG
CCAGACAATTATTGTCTGGTATAGTGCAGCAGCAGAACAATTTGCTGAGGGCTATTGAGGCGCAACAGCA
TCTGTTGCAACTCACAGTCTGGGGCATCAAGCAGCTCCAGGCAAGAATCCTGGCTGTGGAAAGATACCTA
AAGGATCAACAGCTCCTGGGGATTTGGGGTTGCTCTGGAAAACTCATTTGCACCACTGCTGTGCCTTGGA
ATGCTAGTTGGAGTAATAAATCTCTGGAACAGATTTGGAATCACACGACCTGGATGGAGTGGGACAGAGA
AATTAACAATTACACAAGCTTAATACACTCCTTAATTGAAGAATCGCAAAACCAGCAAGAAAAGAATGAA
CAAGAATTATTGGAATTAGATAAATGGGCAAGTTTGTGGAATTGGTTTAACATAACAAATTGGCTGTGGT
ATATAAAATTATTCATAATGATAGTAGGAGGCTTGGTAGGTTTAAGAATAGTTTTTGCTGTACTTTCTAT
AGTGAATAGAGTTAGGCAGGGATATTCACCATTATCGTTTCAGACCCACCTCCCAACCCCGAGGGGACCC
GACAGGCCCGAAGGAATAGAAGAAGAAGGTGGAGAGAGAGACAGAGACAGATCCATTCGATTAGTGAACG
GATCGGCACTGCGTGCGCCAATTCTGCAGACAAATGGCAGTATTCATCCACAATTTTAAAAGAAAAGGGG
GGATTGGGGGGTACAGTGCAGGGGAAAGAATAGTAGACATAATAGCAACAGACATACAAACTAAAGAATT
ACAAAAACAAATTACAAAAATTCAAAATTTTCGGGTTTATTACAGGGACAGCAGAGATCCAGTTTGGTTA
GTACCGGGCCCGCTCTAGTCCGGAATCAGTCCTGCTCCTCGGCCACGAAGTGCACGCAGTTGCCGGCCGG
GTCGCGCAGGGCGAACTCCCGCCCCCACGGCTGCTCGCCGATCTCGGTCATGGCCGGCCCGGAGGCGTCC
CGGAAGTTCGTGGACACGACCTCCGACCACTCGGCGTACAGCTCGTCCAGGCCGCGCACCCACACCCAGG
CCAGGGTGTTGTCCGGCACCACCTGGTCCTGGACCGCGCTGATGAACAGGGTCACGTCGTCCCGGACCAC
ACCGGCGAAGTCGTCCTCCACGAAGTCCCGGGAGAACCCGAGCCGGTCGGTCCAGAACTCGACCGCTCCG
GCGACGTCGCGCGCGGTGAGCACCGGAACGGCACTGGTCAACTTGGCCATGGTGGCCCTCCTATAGTGAG
TCGTATTATACTATGCCGATATACTATGCCGATGATTAATTGTCAACACGTGCTGCAGGTCCGAGGTTCT
AGACGTATTACCGCCATGCATTAGTTATTAATAGTAATCAATTACGGGGTCATTAGTTCATAGCCCATAT
ATGGAGTTCCGCGTTACATAACTTACGGTAAATGGCCCGCCTGGCTGACCGCCCAACGACCCCCGCCCAT
TGACGTCAATAATGACGTATGTTCCCATAGTAACGCCAATAGGGACTTTCCATTGACGTCAATGGGTGGA
GTATTTACGGTAAACTGCCCACTTGGCAGTACATCAAGTGTATCATATGCCAAGTACGCCCCCTATTGAC
GTCAATGACGGTAAATGGCCCGCCTGGCATTATGCCCAGTACATGACCTTATGGGACTTTCCTACTTGGC
AGTACATCTACGTATTAGTCATCGCTATTACCATGGTGATGCGGTTTTGGCAGTACATCAATGGGCGTGG
ATAGCGGTTTGACTCACGGGGATTTCCAAGTCTCCACCCCATTGACGTCAATGGGAGTTTGTTTTGGCAC
CAAAATCAACGGGACTTTCCAAAATGTCGTAACAACTCCGCCCCATTGACGCAAATGGGCGGTAGGCGTG
TACGGTGGGAGGTCTATATAAGCAGAGCTCGTTTAGTGAACCGTCAGATCGCCTGGAGACGCCATCCACG
CTGTTTTGACCTCCATAGAAGACACCGACTCTACTAGAGGATCCATGAACGCACGAACACGACGACGTGA
GCGTCGCGCTGAGAAACAAGCTCAATGGAAAGCTGCAAACTCAGGAGGCGGTGGGTCTGGTGGCGGGAGC
GGCCGCCTGCAGCTGCCCCCCCTGGAGCGCCTGACCCTGGACCTCGAGTACCCATACGATGTGCCTGACT
ATGCTAAGGACAACACCGTGCCCCTGAAGCTGATCGCCCTGCTGGCCAACGGCGAGTTCCACTCTGGCGA
GCAGCTGGGAGAGACCCTGGGAATGAGCAGAGCCGCCATCAACAAGCACATCCAGACACTGAGAGACTGG
GGAGTGGACGTGTTCACCGTGCCTGGCAAGGGCTACAGCCTGCCTGAGCCTATCCAGCTGCTGAACGCCA
AGCAGATCCTGGGACAGCTGGATGGCGGAAGCGTGGCCGTGCTGCCTGTGATCGACTCCACCAATCAGTA
CCTGCTGGACAGAATCGGAGAGCTGAAGTCCGGCGACGCCTGCATCGCCGAGTACCAGCAGGCTGGCAGA
GGAGGCAGAGGACGGAAGTGGTTCAGCCCATTCGGAGCCAACCTGTACCTGTCCATGTTCTGGAGACTGG
AGCAGGGACCTGCTGCTGCCATCGGACTGAGTCTGGTGATCGGAATCGTGATGGCCGAGGTGCTGAGAAA
GCTGGGAGCCGACAAGGTGAGAGTGAAGTGGCCTAATGACCTGTACCTCCAGGACCGCAAGCTGGCTGGC
ATCCTGGTGGAGCTGACAGGCAAGACAGGCGATGCCGCTCAGATCGTGATCGGAGCCGGAATCAACATGG
CCATGAGAAGAGTGGAGGAGAGCGTGGTGAACCAGGGCTGGATCACCCTGCAGGAGGCTGGCATCAACCT
GGACCGGAACACCCTGGCCGCCATGCTGATCAGAGAGCTGAGAGCCGCTCTGGAGCTGTTCGAGCAGGAG
GGACTGGCTCCTTACCTGAGCAGATGGGAGAAGCTGGACAACTTCATCAACAGACCTGTGAAGCTGATCA
TCGGCGACAAGGAAATCTTCGGCATCTCCAGAGGAATCGACAAGCAGGGAGCTCTGCTGCTGGAGCAGGA
CGGAATCATCAAGCCCTGGATGGGCGGAGAAATCTCCCTGAGAAGCGCAGAGAAGTGAGTCGAGTCTAGA
GGGCCCGACGCGTCTGGCCACCGGTCG
Features (pLannotate 1.2.2; 35 found; start..end, strand, type, name):
      1..583     +  misc_feature   IRES2: internal ribosome entry site (IRES) of the encephalomyocarditis virus (EMCV)
    582..1175    +  CDS            PuroR: puromycin N-acetyltransferase; pac from Streptomyces alboniger; confers resistance to puromycin
   1251..1958    +  CDS            mCherry: mCherry is a basic (constitutively fluorescent) red fluorescent protein published in 2004, derived from Discosoma sp.. It is reported to be a very rapidly-maturing monomer with low acid sensitivity.
   1974..2562    +  misc_feature   WPRE: woodchuck hepatitis virus posttranscriptional regulatory element
   2579..2767    +  CDS            nef (fragment): NEF_HV1Z2 - Experimental evidence at protein level: Swiss-Prot protein existence level 1. Extracellular Nef protein targets CD4(+) T-lymphocytes for apoptosis by interacting with CXCR4 surface receptors. From Human immunodeficiency virus type 1 group M subtype D (isolate Z2/CDC-Z34) (HIV-1).
   2769..3002    +  LTR            3' LTR (ΔU3): self-inactivating 3' long terminal repeat (LTR) from HIV-1
   3109..3333    +  polyA_signal   bGH poly(A) signal: bovine growth hormone polyadenylation signal
   3337..3358    +  promoter       SV40 promoter (fragment): SV40 enhancer and early promoter
   3379..3807    +  rep_origin     f1 ori (sequence partly withheld): f1 bacteriophage origin of replication; arrow indicates direction of (+) strand synthesis
   3821..4150    +  promoter       SV40 promoter: SV40 enhancer and early promoter
   4199..5224    +  CDS            HygR: aminoglycoside phosphotransferase from E. coli; aph(4)-Ia; confers resistance to hygromycin
   5234..5359    +  CDS            ble (fragment): BLE_KLEPN - Experimental evidence at protein level: Swiss-Prot protein existence level 1. Binding protein with a strong affinity to the bleomycin family of antibiotics. Binds to CL990; an antimitotic-antibiotic compound. From Klebsiella pneumoniae.
   5354..5475    +  polyA_signal   SV40 poly(A) signal: SV40 polyadenylation signal
   5546..5568    -  protein_bind   lac operator (fragment): The lac repressor binds to the lac operator to inhibit transcription in E. coli. This inhibition can be relieved by adding lactose or isopropyl-β-D-thiogalactopyranoside (IPTG). lac repressor encoded by lacI
   5572..5602    -  promoter       lac promoter: promoter for the E. coli lac operon
   5617..5638    -  protein_bind   CAP binding site: CAP binding activates transcription in the presence of cAMP. E. coli catabolite activator protein
   5651..5743    -  CDS            lacI (fragment): lac repressor; lacI; The lac repressor binds to the lac operator to inhibit transcription in E. coli. This inhibition can be relieved by adding lactose or isopropyl-β-D-thiogalactopyranoside (IPTG).
   5926..6514    -  rep_origin     ori: high-copy-number ColE1/pMB1/pBR322/pUC origin of replication
   6685..7545    -  CDS            AmpR: β-lactamase; bla; confers resistance to ampicillin, carbenicillin, and related antibiotics
   7546..7650    -  promoter       AmpR promoter: bla
   7698..7832    +  polyA_signal   SV40 poly(A) signal: SV40 polyadenylation signal
   7999..8328    +  CDS            nef (fragment): NEF_HV1BR - Experimental evidence at protein level: Swiss-Prot protein existence level 1. Extracellular Nef protein targets CD4(+) T-lymphocytes for apoptosis by interacting with CXCR4 surface receptors (PubMed:14990729). From Human immunodeficiency virus type 1 group M subtype B (isolate BRU/LAI) (HIV-1).
   8376..8633    +  LTR            5' LTR (truncated): truncated 5' long terminal repeat (LTR) from HIV-1
   8680..8805    +  misc_feature   HIV-1 Ψ: packaging signal of human immunodeficiency virus type 1
   8789..9127    +  CDS            HIV-1 gag (fragment): gag protein from human immunodeficiency virus 1; gag
   9302..9535    +  misc_feature   RRE: The Rev response element (RRE) of HIV-1 allows for Rev-dependent mRNA export from the nucleus to the cytoplasm.
   9912..10012   +  CDS            Rev (fragment): human immunodeficiency virus 1 (HIV-1) Rev protein; rev; enhances nuclear export of unspliced and incompletely spliced viral mRNAs
  10062..10179   +  misc_feature   cPPT/CTS: central polypurine tract and central termination sequence of HIV-1
  10244..10618   -  CDS            BleoR: antibiotic-binding protein; Sh ble from Streptoalloteichus hindustanus; confers resistance to bleomycin, phleomycin, and Zeocin™
  10638..10685   -  promoter       EM7 promoter: synthetic bacterial promoter&nbsp
  10790..11093   +  enhancer       CMV enhancer: human cytomegalovirus immediate early enhancer
  11094..11297   +  promoter       CMV promoter: human cytomegalovirus (CMV) immediate early promoter
  11491..11517   +  CDS            NES: nuclear export signal from the HIV Rev protein (Fischer et al., 1995)
  11527..11552   +  CDS            3xHA (fragment): three tandem HA epitope tags
  11554..12513   +  CDS            BirA(R118G): promiscuous R118G mutant of the E. coli biotin protein ligase (Cronan, 2005) also known as BirA* or BioID
