[The description below was written by a language model from this plasmid's Addgene catalogue record and pLannotate feature annotations shown in this document.]
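Description:
E.coli RaPID plasmid is a 12.5 kb HIV-1-based lentiviral and mammalian expression vector on the pLEX backbone, built to express the biotin-ligase labelling protein used in the RaPID (RNA-protein interaction detection) method. It is propagated in E. coli from a high-copy ColE1/pUC origin under ampicillin selection, and an f1 origin is also present. The viral portion contains a truncated 5' LTR, the Ψ packaging signal with a gag fragment, the RRE for Rev-dependent export of the genomic transcript, the cPPT/CTS, a WPRE to boost transcript expression, and a self-inactivating ΔU3 3' LTR. These elements allow the cassette to be packaged and integrated into target cells when packaging functions are supplied in trans.

The payload is driven by the CMV enhancer and promoter. The annotated coding region has a Rev-derived nuclear export signal, an HA epitope (detected as a fragment of a 3xHA tag) and BirA(R118G), the promiscuous E. coli biotin protein ligase also called BirA* or BioID, which biotinylates nearby proteins. The feature table does not annotate any RNA-binding module in the unannotated stretch upstream of these elements, so the record does not show how the ligase is recruited to RNA. Downstream on the circular map, an EMCV IRES links the same transcript to puromycin N-acetyltransferase, followed by an mCherry coding sequence, giving drug selection and apparently red fluorescent marking of transduced cells.

The annotation also detects an SV40-driven hygromycin resistance cassette in the backbone and an EM7-driven bleomycin/Zeocin resistance gene just upstream of CMV, although the catalogue lists only puromycin as the selectable marker.
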