Addgene plasmid #107251: E.coli RaPID plasmid
Purpose: Expresses the E.coli RaPID labeling protein
Depositing lab: Paul Khavari. Depositing organization: Stanford University. Publication: RNA-protein interaction detection in living cells. Ramanathan M, Majzoub K, Rao DS, Neela PH, Zarnegar BJ, Mondal S, Roth JG, Gai H, Kovalski JR, Siprashvili Z, Palmer TD, Carette JE, Khavari PA. Nat Methods. 2018 Feb 5. pii: nmeth.4601. doi: 10.1038/nmeth.4601. PubMed 29400715.
Backbone
  Vector backbone: pLEX
  Vector type: Mammalian Expression, Lentiviral
  Selectable markers: Puromycin
Growth in bacteria
  Bacterial resistance: Ampicillin, 100 μg/mL
  Growth temperature: 37°C
  Growth strain: NEB Stable
  Copy number: High Copy
Gene/Insert
  Gene/Insert name: E.coli BirA*
  Promoter: CMV
  Tag / fusion protein: HA
  Cloning method: Gibson Cloning
  Sequencing primers: 5′ CGC AAA TGG GCG GTA GGC GTG; 3′ atatagacaaacgcacaccggcct
Terms and licenses: Academic/Nonprofit Terms; Industry Terms: Not Available to Industry
How to cite: E.coli RaPID plasmid was a gift from Paul Khavari (Addgene plasmid # 107251 ; http://n2t.net/addgene:107251 ; RRID:Addgene_107251)
